Addgene plasmid #197612: SUMO_TwinStrep_Cas7-11_crRNA
Purpose: For protein purification of Cas7-11
Depositing lab: Feng Zhang. Depositing organization: Broad Institute. Publication: RNA-activated protein cleavage with a CRISPR-associated endopeptidase. Strecker J, Demircioglu FE, Li D, Faure G, Wilkinson ME, Gootenberg JS, Abudayyeh OO, Nishimasu H, Macrae RK, Zhang F. Science. 2022 Nov 25;378(6622):874-881. doi: 10.1126/science.add7450. Epub 2022 Nov 3. PubMed 36423276.
Backbone
  Vector backbone: pUC
  Vector type: Bacterial Expression
Growth in bacteria
  Bacterial resistance: Ampicillin, 100 μg/mL
  Growth temperature: 37°C
  Growth strain: DH5alpha
  Copy number: Low Copy
Gene/Insert
  Gene/Insert name: SUMO_TwinStrep_Cas7-11 with crRNA
Terms and licenses: Academic/Nonprofit Terms; Industry Terms: Not Available to Industry
How to cite: SUMO_TwinStrep_Cas7-11_crRNA was a gift from Feng Zhang (Addgene plasmid # 197612 ; http://n2t.net/addgene:197612 ; RRID:Addgene_197612)
