[The description below was written by a language model from this plasmid's Addgene catalogue record and pLannotate feature annotations shown in this document.]
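Description:
SUMO_TwinStrep_Cas7-11_crRNA is a bacterial expression plasmid of about 11 kb designed to produce the type III-E CRISPR effector Cas7-11 together with a crRNA in E. coli for protein purification. The catalogue lists the backbone as pUC, but the annotated features look more like a pBR322/pET-style vector. It carries a ColE1/pMB1-family origin along with the rop gene and the bom mobility region, which fits the recorded low copy number, and scattered fragments of the tetracycline resistance gene remain as non-functional backbone remnants. Selection is by ampicillin through a bla cassette driven by its own promoter.

The main expression unit is a T7 promoter with an adjacent lac operator and the T7 gene 10 ribosome binding site. A plasmid-borne lacI gene provides the repressor, so transcription is IPTG-inducible in hosts that supply T7 RNA polymerase. The open reading frame begins with N-terminal tag sequences, including an annotated thrombin site and a yeast SMT3 SUMO module, which aids solubility and can be removed by a SUMO protease. The Twin-Strep affinity tag named in the title is not annotated separately. The long unannotated stretch between SUMO and the T7 terminator presumably holds the Cas7-11 coding sequence. The source organism of the Cas7-11 is not stated in the record.

A second, short unit upstream consists of a T7 promoter followed closely by a T7Te terminator. This probably drives the crRNA, although the table does not label it and the spacer's target is not given. Co-expressing the guide should allow the effector to be recovered as a crRNA-loaded ribonucleoprotein for biochemical or structural work.
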