Features (pLannotate 1.2.2; 23 found; start..end, strand, type, name):
    403..542     -  misc_feature   bom: basis of mobility region from pBR322
    644..835     -  CDS            rop: Rop protein, which maintains plasmids at low copy number; rop
    852..1232    +  CDS            YPB1_ECOLX: Protein predicted: Swiss-Prot protein existence level 4. From Escherichia coli.
   1474..2098    -  CDS            TcR (fragment): tetracycline efflux protein; tet; confers resistance to tetracycline
   2113..2134    -  protein_bind   CAP binding site: CAP binding activates transcription in the presence of cAMP. E. coli catabolite activator protein
   2147..3229    -  CDS            lacI: lac repressor; lacI; The lac repressor binds to the lac operator to inhibit transcription in E. coli. This inhibition can be relieved by adding lactose or isopropyl-β-D-thiogalactopyranoside (IPTG).
   3230..3307    -  promoter       lacI promoter: lacI
   3315..3407    -  CDS            TcR (fragment): tetracycline efflux protein; tet; confers resistance to tetracycline
   3408..3426    +  promoter       T7 promoter: promoter for bacteriophage T7 RNA polymerase
   3473..3500    +  terminator     T7Te terminator: phage T7 early transcription terminator
   3500..3687    -  CDS            TcR (fragment): tetracycline efflux protein; tet; confers resistance to tetracycline
   3709..3727    +  promoter       T7 promoter: promoter for bacteriophage T7 RNA polymerase
   3728..3752    +  protein_bind   lac operator: The lac repressor binds to the lac operator to inhibit transcription in E. coli. This inhibition can be relieved by adding lactose or isopropyl-β-D-thiogalactopyranoside (IPTG). lac repressor encoded by lacI
   3767..3789    +  RBS            RBS: efficient ribosome binding site from bacteriophage T7 gene 10 (Olins and Rangwala, 1989)
   3835..3852    +  CDS            thrombin site: thrombin recognition and cleavage site
   3949..4241    +  CDS            SUMO (fragment): cleavable ubiquitin-like protein tag; S. cerevisiae SMT3 (truncated)
   9067..9104    +  CDS            SET1 (fragment): solubility-enhancement tag derived from T7 phage gene 10B
   9112..9159    +  terminator     T7 terminator: transcription terminator for bacteriophage T7 RNA polymerase
   9182..9286    -  CDS            TcR (fragment): tetracycline efflux protein; tet; confers resistance to tetracycline
   9334..9362    -  promoter       tet promoter: E. coli promoter for tetracycline efflux protein gene
   9475..9579    +  promoter       AmpR promoter: bla
   9580..10440   +  CDS            AmpR: β-lactamase; bla; confers resistance to ampicillin, carbenicillin, and related antibiotics
  10611..217     +  rep_origin     ori (across the origin): high-copy-number ColE1/pMB1/pBR322/pUC origin of replication
>Addgene plasmid #197612 | SUMO_TwinStrep_Cas7-11_crRNA | addgene full sequence | sequence record 394513 | Addgene NGS Result
GAGATACCTACAGCGTGAGCTATGAGAAAGCGCCACGCTTCCCGAAGGGAGAAAGGCGGACAGGTATCCG
GTAAGCGGCAGGGTCGGAACAGGAGAGCGCACGAGGGAGCTTCCAGGGGGAAACGCCTGGTATCTTTATA
GTCCTGTCGGGTTTCGCCACCTCTGACTTGAGCGTCGATTTTTGTGATGCTCGTCAGGGGGGCGGAGCCT
ATGGAAAAACGCCAGCAACGCGGCCTTTTTACGGTTCCTGGCCTTTTGCTGGCCTTTTGCTCACATGTTC
TTTCCTGCGTTATCCCCTGATTCTGTGGATAACCGTATTACCGCCTTTGAGTGAGCTGATACCGCTCGCC
GCAGCCGAACGACCGAGCGCAGCGAGTCAGTGAGCGAGGAAGCGGAAGAGCGCCTGATGCGGTATTTTCT
CCTTACGCATCTGTGCGGTATTTCACACCGCAATGGTGCACTCTCAGTACAATCTGCTCTGATGCCGCAT
AGTTAAGCCAGTATACACTCCGCTATCGCTACGTGACTGGGTCATGGCTGCGCCCCGACACCCGCCAACA
CCCGCTGACGCGCCCTGACGGGCTTGTCTGCTCCCGGCATCCGCTTACAGACAAGCTGTGACCGTCTCCG
GGAGCTGCATGTGTCAGAGGTTTTCACCGTCATCACCGAAACGCGCGAGGCAGCTGCGGTAAAGCTCATC
AGCGTGGTCGTGAAGCGATTCACAGATGTCTGCCTGTTCATCCGCGTCCAGCTCGTTGAGTTTCTCCAGA
AGCGTTAATGTCTGGCTTCTGATAAAGCGGGCCATGTTAAGGGCGGTTTTTTCCTGTTTGGTCACTGATG
CCTCCGTGTAAGGGGGATTTCTGTTCATGGGGGTAATGATACCGATGAAACGAGAGAGGATGCTCACGAT
ACGGGTTACTGATGATGAACATGCCCGGTTACTGGAACGTTGTGAGGGTAAACAACTGGCGGTATGGATG
CGGCGGGACCAGAGAAAAATCACTCAGGGTCAATGCCAGCGCTTCGTTAATACAGATGTAGGTGTTCCAC
AGGGTAGCCAGCAGCATCCTGCGATGCAGATCCGGAACATAATGGTGCAGGGCGCTGACTTCCGCGTTTC
CAGACTTTACGAAACACGGAAACCGAAGACCATTCATGTTGTTGCTCAGGTCGCAGACGTTTTGCAGCAG
CAGTCGCTTCACGTTCGCTCGCGTATCGGTGATTCATTCTGCTAACCAGTAAGGCAACCCCGCCAGCCTA
GCCGGGTCCTCAACGACAGGAGCACGATCATGCGCACCCGTGGCCAGGACCCAACGCTGCCCGAGATGCG
CCGCGTGCGGCTGCTGGAGATGGCGGACGCGATGGATATGTTCTGCCAAGGGTTGGTTTGCGCATTCACA
GTTCTCCGCAAGAATTGATTGGCTCCAATTCTTGGAGTGGTGAATCCGTTAGCGAGGTGCCGCCGGCTTC
CATTCAGGTCGAGGTGGCCCGGCTCCATGCACCGCGACGCAACGCGGGGAGGCAGACAAGGTATAGGGCG
GCGCCTACAATCCATGCCAACCCGTTCCATGTGCTCGCCGAGGCGGCATAAATCGCCGTGACGATCAGCG
GTCCAATGATCGAAGTTAGGCTGGTAAGAGCCGCGAGCGATCCTTGAAGCTGTCCCTGATGGTCGTCATC
TACCTGCCTGGACAGCATGGCCTGCAACGCGGGCATCCCGATGCCGCCGGAAGCGAGAAGAATCATAATG
GGGAAGGCCATCCAGCCTCGCGTCGCGAACGCCAGCAAGACGTAGCCCAGCGCGTCGGCCGCCATGCCGG
CGATAATGGCCTGCTTCTCGCCGAAACGTTTGGTGGCGGGACCAGTGACGAAGGCTTGAGCGAGGGCGTG
CAAGATTCCGAATACCGCAAGCGACAGGCCGATCATCGTCGCGCTCCAGCGAAAGCGGTCCTCGCCGAAA
ATGACCCAGAGCGCTGCCGGCACCTGTCCTACGAGTTGCATGATAAAGAAGACAGTCATAAGTGCGGCGA
CGATAGTCATGCCCCGCGCCCACCGGAAGGAGCTGACTGGGTTGAAGGCTCTCAAGGGCATCGGTCGAGA
TCCCGGTGCCTAATGAGTGAGCTAACTTACATTAATTGCGTTGCGCTCACTGCCCGCTTTCCAGTCGGGA
AACCTGTCGTGCCAGCTGCATTAATGAATCGGCCAACGCGCGGGGAGAGGCGGTTTGCGTATTGGGCGCC
AGGGTGGTTTTTCTTTTCACCAGTGAGACGGGCAACAGCTGATTGCCCTTCACCGCCTGGCCCTGAGAGA
GTTGCAGCAAGCGGTCCACGCTGGTTTGCCCCAGCAGGCGAAAATCCTGTTTGATGGTGGTTAACGGCGG
GATATAACATGAGCTGTCTTCGGTATCGTCGTATCCCACTACCGAGATATCCGCACCAACGCGCAGCCCG
GACTCGGTAATGGCGCGCATTGCGCCCAGCGCCATCTGATCGTTGGCAACCAGCATCGCAGTGGGAACGA
TGCCCTCATTCAGCATTTGCATGGTTTGTTGAAAACCGGACATGGCACTCCAGTCGCCTTCCCGTTCCGC
TATCGGCTGAATTTGATTGCGAGTGAGATATTTATGCCAGCCAGCCAGACGCAGACGCGCCGAGACAGAA
CTTAATGGGCCCGCTAACAGCGCGATTTGCTGGTGACCCAATGCGACCAGATGCTCCACGCCCAGTCGCG
TACCGTCTTCATGGGAGAAAATAATACTGTTGATGGGTGTCTGGTCAGAGACATCAAGAAATAACGCCGG
AACATTAGTGCAGGCAGCTTCCACAGCAATGGCATCCTGGTCATCCAGCGGATAGTTAATGATCAGCCCA
CTGACGCGTTGCGCGAGAAGATTGTGCACCGCCGCTTTACAGGCTTCGACGCCGCTTCGTTCTACCATCG
ACACCACCACGCTGGCACCCAGTTGATCGGCGCGAGATTTAATCGCCGCGACAATTTGCGACGGCGCGTG
CAGGGCCAGACTGGAGGTGGCAACGCCAATCAGCAACGACTGTTTGCCCGCCAGTTGTTGTGCCACGCGG
TTGGGAATGTAATTCAGCTCCGCCATCGCCGCTTCCACTTTTTCCCGCGTTTTCGCAGAAACGTGGCTGG
CCTGGTTCACCACGCGGGAAACGGTCTGATAAGAGACACCGGCATACTCTGCGACATCGTATAACGTTAC
TGGTTTCACATTCACCACCCTGAATTGACTCTCTTCCGGGCGCTATCATGCCATACCGCGAAAGGTTTTG
CGCCATTCGATGGTGTCCGGGATCTCGACGCTCTCCCTTATGCGACTCCTGCATTAGGAAGCAGCCCAGT
AGTAGGTTGAGGCCGTTGAGCACCGCCGCCGCAAGGAATGGTGCATGTAATACGACTCACTATAGGTTGA
TGTCACGGAACCTTTGTTGTCTTCGACATGGGTAATCCTCATGGCTCACCTTCGGGTGGGCCTTTCTGCG
CAAGGAGATGGCGCCCAACAGTCCCCCGGCCACGGGGCCTGCCACCATACCCACGCCGAAACAAGCGCTC
ATGAGCCCGAAGTGGCGAGCCCGATCTTCCCCATCGGTGATGTCGGCGATATAGGCGCCAGCAACCGCAC
CTGTGGCGCCGGTGATGCCGGCCACGATGCGTCCGGCGTAGAGGATCGAGATCTCGATCCCGCGAAATTA
ATACGACTCACTATAGGGGAATTGTGAGCGGATAACAATTCCCCTCTAGAAATAATTTTGTTTAACTTTA
AGAAGGAGATATACCATGGGCAGCAGCCATCATCATCATCATCACAGCAGCGGCCTGGTGCCGCGCGGCA
GCCATATGGCTAGCTGGAGCCATCCGCAGTTTGAAAAAGGTGGTGGTAGCGGTGGTGGTTCAGGTGGTAG
TGCATGGTCACACCCTCAGTTTGAGAAAATGTCGGACTCAGAAGTCAATCAAGAAGCTAAGCCAGAGGTC
AAGCCAGAAGTCAAGCCTGAGACTCACATCAATTTAAAGGTGTCCGATGGATCTTCAGAGATCTTCTTCA
AGATCAAAAAGACCACTCCTTTAAGAAGGCTGATGGAAGCGTTCGCTAAAAGACAGGGTAAGGAAATGGA
CTCCTTAAGATTCTTGTACGACGGTATTAGAATCCAAGCTGATCAGACCCCTGAAGATTTGGACATGGAG
GATAACGATATTATTGAGGCTCACAGAGAACAGATTGGTGGATCCATGACCACTACCATGAAGATCAGCA
TCGAGTTCTTGGAGCCCTTCCGCATGACGAAGTGGCAGGAGTCCACGCGCCGCAATAAGAACAATAAAGA
GTTTGTGCGTGGCCAAGCGTTTGCCCGTTGGCACCGCAACAAGAAAGATAACACCAAGGGTCGTCCGTAC
ATTACTGGTACGCTCCTGCGCTCAGCGGTGATTCGCTCCGCGGAGAACCTGCTGACACTGAGTGACGGTA
AGATCTCCGAGAAAACCTGCTGCCCGGGGAAATTCGACACGGAAGATAAGGACCGTTTACTCCAGCTGCG
TCAACGCTCCACGCTGCGTTGGACAGACAAGAATCCGTGTCCCGACAATGCGGAAACGTATTGTCCGTTC
TGTGAGCTCCTCGGCCGCTCCGGAAATGACGGTAAGAAAGCAGAAAAGAAGGACTGGCGCTTCCGCATCC
ATTTTGGTAACCTTTCCCTGCCGGGCAAGCCCGACTTCGACGGTCCGAAGGCAATTGGTTCACAGCGCGT
ATTAAATCGTGTGGATTTTAAGTCGGGAAAGGCACATGACTTCTTCAAGGCTTATGAGGTGGACCATACC
CGCTTCCCTCGCTTTGAAGGGGAGATCACCATCGACAATAAAGTGTCCGCCGAGGCACGTAAGTTGCTGT
GTGACAGCCTTAAATTCACGGATCGCCTGTGTGGAGCCCTGTGCGTCATCCGCTTCGACGAGTATACACC
GGCCGCGGACAGCGGTAAGCAAACCGAGAATGTGCAGGCAGAGCCCAACGCAAACCTGGCGGAGAAAACT
GCCGAGCAAATTATCTCGATCCTCGATGACAACAAGAAAACGGAATACACCCGCCTTTTAGCGGACGCCA
TCCGCTCATTGCGTCGCTCCTCAAAACTTGTTGCAGGTTTGCCCAAGGATCACGATGGTAAGGACGATCA
TTACTTGTGGGACATTGGGAAGAAGAAGAAGGATGAGAATTCGGTTACCATCCGTCAGATTCTTACCACG
AGTGCCGACACGAAGGAGCTGAAGAACGCTGGTAAGTGGCGCGAGTTTTGTGAGAAGCTTGGTGAGGCGC
TTTATTTGAAGAGTAAGGATATGAGCGGCGGGTTGAAGATTACACGCCGTATTCTCGGGGACGCAGAGTT
TCATGGCAAGCCAGATCGCTTGGAAAAGTCCCGTAGTGTCTCGATCGGAAGCGTGTTAAAGGAAACCGTG
GTGTGCGGAGAACTCGTCGCAAAGACCCCGTTCTTCTTTGGCGCGATCGACGAGGATGCAAAACAAACTG
ACTTACAGGTACTGCTTACTCCGGACAATAAGTATCGCCTGCCGCGCAGCGCCGTCCGCGGCATCCTTCG
CCGCGATCTTCAAACGTACTTTGACAGTCCCTGTAATGCGGAGTTAGGCGGTCGTCCATGTATGTGCAAG
ACCTGTCGTATCATGCGTGGCATTACGGTTATGGACGCGCGCTCCGAGTATAACGCGCCCCCGGAGATTC
GTCACCGTACCCGCATTAATCCGTTTACGGGAACAGTTGCTGAGGGCGCCCTGTTTAATATGGAAGTGGC
CCCGGAAGGGATCGTATTCCCATTCCAATTACGCTATCGCGGCTCTGAGGACGGGCTCCCAGACGCGCTC
AAGACCGTGCTGAAGTGGTGGGCAGAGGGGCAAGCTTTTATGTCAGGGGCCGCCAGTACCGGGAAAGGCC
GTTTTCGTATGGAGAATGCCAAATATGAAACCTTGGATCTGAGCGATGAGAATCAACGCAATGACTACTT
GAAGAATTGGGGCTGGCGTGACGAGAAGGGTCTTGAGGAGCTTAAGAAACGTTTAAATTCAGGTCTGCCG
GAGCCTGGCAATTACCGTGACCCGAAGTGGCATGAAATCAACGTGTCAATCGAGATGGCGAGTCCCTTCA
TCAACGGCGACCCTATCCGCGCAGCTGTAGACAAGCGTGGGACGGACGTCGTGACCTTCGTTAAGTACAA
GGCGGAAGGGGAAGAAGCAAAGCCCGTGTGCGCATATAAGGCGGAGTCGTTTCGCGGCGTCATTCGTTCG
GCTGTAGCACGCATTCACATGGAAGATGGAGTGCCCCTGACTGAGCTTACTCACTCAGATTGCGAGTGTT
TGCTCTGTCAAATCTTCGGGTCGGAATATGAGGCTGGTAAGATTCGTTTCGAAGATTTAGTATTTGAGAG
TGACCCGGAGCCGGTCACCTTCGATCACGTTGCAATCGATCGCTTCACCGGCGGTGCCGCTGACAAGAAG
AAGTTCGACGACAGTCCTTTGCCAGGGTCGCCGGCGCGCCCTCTGATGCTGAAGGGTTCCTTCTGGATTC
GCCGTGACGTTCTCGAAGATGAGGAGTATTGCAAAGCGCTCGGGAAAGCATTAGCCGATGTAAATAATGG
TTTATATCCTCTGGGTGGAAAATCCGCCATCGGATACGGACAAGTTAAGAGCCTGGGTATCAAGGGCGAC
GATAAGCGTATCAGCCGTTTAATGAATCCGGCCTTCGACGAAACCGACGTGGCGGTTCCAGAGAAGCCTA
AAACCGATGCCGAGGTCCGTATCGAAGCTGAGAAGGTATATTATCCCCACTACTTTGTGGAACCGCACAA
GAAGGTAGAGCGCGAGGAGAAGCCGTGCGGTCATCAAAAGTTTCATGAGGGACGCCTTACCGGTAAGATT
CGTTGTAAACTTATTACGAAAACGCCTCTCATTGTGCCGGACACCAGCAATGATGACTTCTTTCGCCCTG
CGGACAAAGAGGCCCGCAAGGAGAAGGACGAGTATCACAAATCCTATGCCTTCTTTCGCCTGCATAAGCA
AATCATGATCCCCGGTAGTGAACTCCGCGGGATGGTGTCCTCTGTTTACGAAACGGTTACAAATTCATGT
TTCCGTATCTTTGACGAGACTAAGCGTCTTAGTTGGCGCATGGATGCCGATCACCAAAACGTTTTACAAG
ATTTCTTACCGGGCCGTGTTACGGCCGACGGCAAGCACATTCAAAAGTTTTCCGAGACTGCACGTGTACC
GTTTTATGACAAAACGCAAAAGCACTTTGACATTCTCGACGAGCAGGAAATTGCCGGTGAAAAGCCGGTC
CGCATGTGGGTGAAGCGTTTCATTAAGCGCCTGAGCCTGGTGGACCCTGCAAAGCACCCACAAAAGAAGC
AAGACAATAAGTGGAAACGCCGCAAGGAAGGTATTGCGACGTTCATTGAGCAGAAGAATGGGTCTTACTA
TTTTAACGTGGTCACCAACAATGGCTGCACCAGCTTTCACTTGTGGCACAAGCCAGACAACTTCGACCAA
GAGAAGTTAGAGGGCATCCAAAACGGGGAGAAGTTAGATTGCTGGGTTCGTGATAGCCGTTACCAAAAGG
CATTTCAAGAAATCCCGGAGAACGATCCGGACGGATGGGAGTGTAAGGAAGGTTATCTGCATGTGGTGGG
CCCTTCGAAGGTTGAATTTAGCGACAAGAAGGGCGATGTCATTAATAACTTCCAAGGGACTCTCCCATCA
GTGCCCAATGATTGGAAAACGATTCGTACAAACGACTTTAAGAACCGCAAACGTAAGAACGAGCCCGTTT
TCTGTTGCGAGGATGACAAGGGGAACTACTACACGATGGCCAAATATTGTGAAACGTTCTTCTTCGACCT
GAAAGAGAACGAGGAGTATGAGATCCCCGAGAAGGCACGTATCAAGTACAAGGAGTTATTACGCGTGTAC
AACAACAATCCGCAAGCGGTTCCCGAGAGCGTGTTCCAGAGTCGCGTAGCGCGCGAGAACGTAGAAAAGC
TGAAGTCTGGGGATTTGGTGTATTTCAAGCACAACGAGAAATATGTTGAGGACATCGTACCGGTTCGTAT
TTCACGTACCGTAGACGACCGCATGATCGGAAAGCGTATGTCGGCTGATTTGCGTCCATGTCACGGTGAC
TGGGTAGAGGACGGGGACCTCTCTGCGTTGAATGCATATCCAGAGAAGCGCCTTTTATTGCGTCACCCTA
AGGGCCTTTGCCCGGCATGTCGCCTTTTCGGAACGGGTAGCTACAAGGGCCGCGTTCGTTTTGGCTTCGC
GAGCCTGGAGAACGACCCGGAGTGGTTGATTCCTGGAAAGAATCCCGGTGATCCATTCCACGGCGGGCCA
GTGATGCTGAGCTTGCTGGAGCGCCCGCGTCCCACCTGGAGCATTCCTGGCAGTGATAATAAGTTCAAAG
TTCCAGGCCGTAAGTTCTACGTTCACCATCATGCTTGGAAAACGATTAAGGACGGTAACCATCCGACCAC
CGGCAAAGCCATTGAACAATCGCCAAATAACCGCACGGTTGAAGCGCTCGCCGGTGGCAACAGCTTCAGC
TTCGAAATTGCGTTCGAAAATTTGAAGGAGTGGGAGTTGGGCCTGCTGATCCATAGCCTGCAGCTTGAAA
AGGGCTTGGCCCATAAGCTCGGTATGGCTAAGAGCATGGGCTTTGGCTCAGTAGAGATCGACGTTGAGAG
TGTCCGCCTGCGTAAAGATTGGAAGCAGTGGCGCAATGGTAATTCAGAGATCCCAAATTGGTTGGGCAAG
GGGTTTGCAAAGCTGAAGGAGTGGTTCCGCGACGAGCTGGACTTCATCGAGAATTTGAAGAAATTACTGT
GGTTCCCCGAAGGTGATCAAGCTCCGCGCGTATGTTACCCCATGCTTCGCAAGAAGGATGACCCTAATGG
AAACTCAGGTTATGAGGAGTTGAAAGACGGCGAATTTAAGAAGGAAGATCGTCAGAAGAAGCTTACAACA
CCATGGACGCCGTGGGCTTGAGCGGCCGCACTCGAGGCCCGAAAGGAAGCTGAGTTGGCTGCTGCCACCG
CTGAGCAATAACTAGCATAACCCCTTGGGGCCTCTAAACGGGTCTTGAGGGGTTTTTTGCTGAAAGGAGG
AACTATATCCGGATATCCCGCAAGAGGCCCGGCAGTACCGGCATAACCAAGCCTATGCCTACAGCATCCA
GGGTGACGGTGCCGAGGATGACGATGAGCGCATTGTTAGATTTCATACACGGTGCCTGACTGCGTTAGCA
ATTTAACTGTGATAAACTACCGCATTAAAGCTTATCGATGATAAGCTGTCAAACATGAGAATTCTTGAAG
ACGAAAGGGCCTCGTGATACGCCTATTTTTATAGGTTAATGTCATGATAATAATGGTTTCTTAGACGTCA
GGTGGCACTTTTCGGGGAAATGTGCGCGGAACCCCTATTTGTTTATTTTTCTAAATACATTCAAATATGT
ATCCGCTCATGAGACAATAACCCTGATAAATGCTTCAATAATATTGAAAAAGGAAGAGTATGAGTATTCA
ACATTTCCGTGTCGCCCTTATTCCCTTTTTTGCGGCATTTTGCCTTCCTGTTTTTGCTCACCCAGAAACG
CTGGTGAAAGTAAAAGATGCTGAAGATCAGTTGGGTGCACGAGTGGGTTACATCGAACTGGATCTCAACA
GCGGTAAGATCCTTGAGAGTTTTCGCCCCGAAGAACGTTTTCCAATGATGAGCACTTTTAAAGTTCTGCT
ATGTGGCGCGGTATTATCCCGTGTTGACGCCGGGCAAGAGCAACTCGGTCGCCGCATACACTATTCTCAG
AATGACTTGGTTGAGTACTCACCAGTCACAGAAAAGCATCTTACGGATGGCATGACAGTAAGAGAATTAT
GCAGTGCTGCCATAACCATGAGTGATAACACTGCGGCCAACTTACTTCTGACAACGATCGGAGGACCGAA
GGAGCTAACCGCTTTTTTGCACAACATGGGGGATCATGTAACTCGCCTTGATCGTTGGGAACCGGAGCTG
AATGAAGCCATACCAAACGACGAGCGTGACACCACGATGCCTGCAGCAATGGCAACAACGTTGCGCAAAC
TATTAACTGGCGAACTACTTACTCTAGCTTCCCGGCAACAATTAATAGACTGGATGGAGGCGGATAAAGT
TGCAGGACCACTTCTGCGCTCGGCCCTTCCGGCTGGCTGGTTTATTGCTGATAAATCTGGAGCCGGTGAG
CGTGGGTCTCGCGGTATCATTGCAGCACTGGGGCCAGATGGTAAGCCCTCCCGTATCGTAGTTATCTACA
CGACGGGGAGTCAGGCAACTATGGATGAACGAAATAGACAGATCGCTGAGATAGGTGCCTCACTGATTAA
GCATTGGTAACTGTCAGACCAAGTTTACTCATATATACTTTAGATTGATTTAAAACTTCATTTTTAATTT
AAAAGGATCTAGGTGAAGATCCTTTTTGATAATCTCATGACCAAAATCCCTTAACGTGAGTTTTCGTTCC
ACTGAGCGTCAGACCCCGTAGAAAAGATCAAAGGATCTTCTTGAGATCCTTTTTTTCTGCGCGTAATCTG
CTGCTTGCAAACAAAAAAACCACCGCTACCAGCGGTGGTTTGTTTGCCGGATCAAGAGCTACCAACTCTT
TTTCCGAAGGTAACTGGCTTCAGCAGAGCGCAGATACCAAATACTGTCCTTCTAGTGTAGCCGTAGTTAG
GCCACCACTTCAAGAACTCTGTAGCACCGCCTACATACCTCGCTCTGCTAATCCTGTTACCAGTGGCTGC
TGCCAGTGGCGATAAGTCGTGTCTTACCGGGTTGGACTCAAGACGATAGTTACCGGATAAGGCGCAGCGG
TCGGGCTGAACGGGGGGTTCGTGCACACAGCCCAGCTTGGAGCGAACGACCTACACCGAACT
